>Addgene plasmid #45320 | pCU-HHT2-GFP | depositor full sequence | sequence record 63456 | pCU-HHT2-GFP sequence 6845 bps
GACGAAAGGGCCTCGTGATACGCCTATTTTTATAGGTTAATGTCATGATAATAATGGTTTCTTAGCAGGT
TAGACTAACATGCAAAAAGTTTATATTCATTTTTGTAGTTATTCTTGTTTTCATTAGGATGATTACACAC
TGTGGATGTGGATTAATCGATCATTGTTAATTTAGTGTAGCTACTACCATTTCAAACAAAACGTAAATTC
TTGCAGTCGTACTGGATCTGTGAATCTATTAGTATATATGAATTAAAGTAGCTTGTACATATTATTCTGT
TGAATCATATCGCAGAGCATTGGTTGAAATCCAAAATATAAAAATGTAATATCACAAAAAATAATACTAA
TTCTAACATTAATGGGTCAGATTTTTAGTGAATACTTAAATTTATAATATCGTCTATTTAAGCTAGCAAA
TGGAACAACATTTAAAGTAAGAACATCATATCTACATGAAAATGTATATTTCAATCTGACTAATAACGCA
GAGCACATCTTTCAGTGATGTCTGTCACATGATCAAAAAGAATTGTATTTAAATAATTCATAATAAAAGC
TTAAAAAATTACAATAATGAAAATAAAGTAAATAATGACATGGGTAAGAGTTCCGAAATAGAATCTTAGT
GTACAAAACAAAAATTGCATCATTAGAGATCCCCACATTCAAATATGTATCCGCTCATGAGACAATAACC
CTGATAAATGCTTCAATAATATTGAAAAAGGAAGAGTATGAGTATTCAACATTTCCGTGTCGCCCTTATT
CCCTTTTTTGCGGCATTTTGCCTTCCTGTTTTTGCTCACCCAGAAACGCTGGTGAAAGTAAAAGATGCTG
AAGATCAGTTGGGTGCACGAGTGGGTTACATCGAACTGGATCTCAACAGCGGTAAGATCCTTGAGAGTTT
TCGCCCCGAAGAACGTTTTCCAATGATGAGCACTTTTAAAGTTCTGCTATGTGGCGCGGTATTATCCCGT
ATTGACGCCGGGCAAGAGCAACTCGGTCGCCGCATACACTATTCTCAGAATGACTTGGTTGAGTACTCAC
CAGTCACAGAAAAGCATCTTACGGATGGCATGACAGTAAGAGAATTATGCAGTGCTGCCATAACCATGAG
TGATAACACTGCGGCCAACTTACTTCTGACAACGATCGGAGGACCGAAGGAGCTAACCGCTTTTTTGCAC
AACATGGGGGATCATGTAACTCGCCTTGATCGTTGGGAACCGGAGCTGAATGAAGCCATACCAAACGACG
AGCGTGACACCACGATGCCTGTAGCAATGGCAACAACGTTGCGCAAACTATTAACTGGCGAACTACTTAC
TCTAGCTTCCCGGCAACAATTAATAGACTGGATGGAGGCGGATAAAGTTGCAGGACCACTTCTGCGCTCG
GCCCTTCCGGCTGGCTGGTTTATTGCTGATAAATCTGGAGCCGGTGAGCGTGGGTCTCGCGGTATCATTG
CAGCACTGGGGCCAGATGGTAAGCCCTCCCGTATCGTAGTTATCTACACGACGGGGAGTCAGGCAACTAT
GGATGAACGAAATAGACAGATCGCTGAGATAGGTGCCTCACTGATTAAGCATTGGTAACTGTCAGACCAA
GTTTACTCATATATACTTTAGATTGATTTAAAACTTCATTTTTAATTTAAAAGGATCTAGGTGAAGATCC
TTTTTGATAATCTCATGACCAAAATCCCTTAACGTGAGTTTTCGTTCCACTGAGCGTCAGACCCCGTAGA
AAAGATCAAAGGATCTTCTTGAGATCCTTTTTTTCTGCGCGTAATCTGCTGCTTGCAAACAAAAAAACCA
CCGCTACCAGCGGTGGTTTGTTTGCCGGATCAAGAGCTACCAACTCTTTTTCCGAAGGTAACTGGCTTCA
GCAGAGCGCAGATACCAAATACTGTTCTTCTAGTGTAGCCGTAGTTAGGCCACCACTTCAAGAACTCTGT
AGCACCGCCTACATACCTCGCTCTGCTAATCCTGTTACCAGTGGCTGCTGCCAGTGGCGATAAGTCGTGT
CTTACCGGGTTGGACTCAAGACGATAGTTACCGGATAAGGCGCAGCGGTCGGGCTGAACGGGGGGTTCGT
GCACACAGCCCAGCTTGGAGCGAACGACCTACACCGAACTGAGATACCTACAGCGTGAGCTATGAGAAAG
CGCCACGCTTCCCGAAGGGAGAAAGGCGGACAGGTATCCGGTAAGCGGCAGGGTCGGAACAGGAGAGCGC
ACGAGGGAGCTTCCAGGGGGAAACGCCTGGTATCTTTATAGTCCTGTCGGGTTTCGCCACCTCTGACTTG
AGCGTCGATTTTTGTGATGCTCGTCAGGGGGGCGGAGCCTATGGAAAAACGCCAGCAACGCGGCCTTTTT
ACGGTTCCTGGCCTTTTGCTGGCCTTTTGCTCACATGTTCTTTCCTGCGTTATCCCCTGATTCTGTGGAT
AACCGTATTACCGCCTTTGAGTGAGCTGATACCGCTCGCCGCAGCCGAACGACCGAGCGCAGCGAGTCAG
TGAGCGAGGAAGCGGAAGAGCGCCCAATACGCAAACCGCCTCTCCCCGCGCGTTGGCCGATTCATTAATG
CAGCTGGCACGACAGGTTTCCCGACTGGAAAGCGGGCAGTGAGCGCAACGCAATTAATGTGAGTTAGCTC
ACTCATTAGGCACCCCAGGCTTTACACTTTATGCTTCCGGCTCGTATGTTGTGTGGAATTGTGAGCGGAT
AACAATTTCACACAGGAAACAGCTATGACCATGATTACGCCAAGCGCGCAATTAACCCTCACTAAAGGGA
ACAAAAGCTGGAGCTCTGTTATTGATTATTTATTTATTTGTTGTTATTTTATTGTATTTTTTTTTAAAAA
GCTACTAATACACAACAAAATGTAAACCACAAACTCTCCCAAACAGAACGAACACCCTGGCTTTATATAC
AAAATTTCTTATCCCGAAATGATTGTCAACAAGATAAACAAAAAGAAGCCACCACAGGAACCCTACCCCC
CCTCTCTCCCACCCCCATCGTGTCTTCCCTTCCACCTTCCACCCTTCACCTGGCCATAGTAACTTGAGGT
GTGCACACTCCAGAACGGTCGACCCACTACGGATCTGAATTCCAGTGCGAAGTTGCGGGAACGGATTTAT
TATGACCAGGCGGCTACTAAGAAGCTCAAACCATCAAAAACGCGCGAAGAAACTGGTCTACCCGTAGCAA
GTTACTATTCTCCAAATTAGTGTTTGTCGTGTGCCGTGCGTCGTGGGTAGACCGAGATTTTCGCGCGCCT
CAGGTGGTTCGAGGGCAAATAACCATAGTTAAGCCGTTCCCATTCTTTCTCACATGTACGTGCCGGACGC
TTCGATGAAATTTTTGTGAATCGTTTCGTTGCTTCTGTGACCACAAAACAGCCTGGAGAGGAGGCGTTGC
GTAAGGGGGGGGGGCCTGATGAGAAACAGATGACACAACGCAGAACTGGCTGCAGTGCAAAGGCATTTCC
TCTGCCACACACACTACCATAACCAGTCTCGGTATTAACTGGCTCAACAAACGATAAGAGCCAAAGAGGA
AGAAAAAAAGGTATTTAAAGGATGTATTTCTTTATCTCCTGATTAGATTTCTTACTTGTACAGAAACTGT
AACTAAAAAAAACAACAACAAAACACAACACATACATATCTAGAACTAGTGGATCCCCCGGGCTGCAGGA
ATTCATGTCTAAAGGTGAAGAATTATTCACTGGTGTTGTCCCAATTTTGGTTGAATTAGATGGTGATGTT
AATGGTCACAAATTTTCTGTCTCCGGTGAAGGTGAAGGTGATGCTACTTACGGTAAATTGACCTTAAAAT
TTATTTGTACTACTGGTAAATTGCCGGTTCCATGGCCAACCTTAGTCACTACTTTCGGTTATGGTGTTCA
ATGTTTTGCTAGATACCCAGATCATATGAAACAACATGACTTTTTCAAGTCTGCCATGCCAGAAGGTTAT
GTTCAAGAAAGAACTATTTTTTTCAAAGATGACGGTAACTACAAGACCAGAGCTGAAGTCAAGTTTGAAG
GTGATACCTTAGTTAATAGAATCGAATTAAAAGGTATTGATTTTAAAGAAGATGGTAACATTTTAGGTCA
CAAATTGGAATACAACTATAACTCTCACAATGTTTACATCATGGCTGACAAACAAAAGAATGGTATCAAA
GTTAACTTCAAAATTAGACACAACATTGAAGATGGTTCTGTTCAATTAGCTGACCATTATCAACAAAATA
CTCCAATTGGTGATGGTCCAGTCTTGTTACCAGACAACCATTACTTATCCACTCAATCTGCCTTATCCAA
AGATCCAAACGAAAAGAGAGACCACATGGTCTTGTTAGAATTTGTTACTGCTGCTGGTATTACCCATGGT
ATGGATGAATTGTACAAATAACTGCAGGTCGACCTCGAGAACACAACCCACAGCTACCACCATCAACAAT
ATTTATATATATAACGTACACATAGAAATCACACAAACAGAGTATTTATTCTTAACTACATGAACTACCA
TCAGACCGTCTGGGCCACTATATAATGTGCCATTCATAAACGTGATCACTTTACGTAGCAGGCAACCCCA
GGTGAAAATTTTTCAGCGAGCTGCCAGATTGTCAGGTGAAAAACTGAAAAAAACTTCTGGGCGATGAGCT
TGTGGCGGGAAATTAAGTATATAAAGCAGTTAGTTTCTTCTGCTTCTTGTGGTTCTGGGTATTCTTGTAA
TATTTGGAAGAATAGAAAATCAAGACTACTGCCTTTCTTTTCATATTATAGAGGAAGAAATACGCACGAA
CACGATATAGAGGTAAAGGTACCCAATTCGCCCTATAGTGAGTCGTATTACGCGCGCTCACTGGCCGTCG
TTTTACAACGTCGTGACTGGGAAAACCCTGGCGTTACCCAACTTAATCGCCTTGCAGCACATCCCCCTTT
CGCCAGCTGGCGTAATAGCGAAGAGGCCCGCACCGATCGCCCTTCCCAACAGTTGCGCAGCCTGAATGGC
GAATGG
[124 nt withheld, positions 5047-5170]
C
[91 nt withheld, positions 5172-5262]
A
[49 nt withheld, positions 5264-5312]
CCTTTGACGTTGGAGTCCACGTTCTTT
[37 nt withheld, positions 5340-5376]
ACCCTATCTCGGTCTATTCTTTTGATTTATAAGGGATTTTGCCGATTTCGGCCTATTGGTTAAAAAATGA
GCTGATTTAACAAAAATTTAACGCGAATTTTAACAAAATATTAACGCTTACAATTTCCTGATGCGGTATT
TTCTCCTTACGCATCTGTGCGGTATTTCACACCGCATAGGGTAATAACTGATATAATTAAATTGAAGCTC
TAATTTGTGAGTTTAGTATACATGCATTTACTTATAATACAGTTTTTTAGTTTTGCTGGCCGCATCTTCT
CAAATATGCTTCCCAGCCTGCTTTTCTGTAACGTTCACCCTCTACCTTAGCATCCCTTCCCTTTGCAAAT
AGTCCTCTTCCAACAATAATAATGTCAGATCCTGTAGAGACCACATCATCCACGGTTCTATACTGTTGAC
CCAATGCGTCTCCCTTGTCATCTAAACCCACACCGGGTGTCATAATCAACCAATCGTAACCTTCATCTCT
TCCACCCATGTCTCTTTGAGCAATAAAGCCGATAACAAAATCTTTGTCGCTCTTCGCAATGTCAACAGTA
CCCTTAGTATATTCTCCAGTAGATAGGGAGCCCTTGCATGACAATTCTGCTAACATCAAAAGGCCTCTAG
GTTCCTTTGTTACTTCTTCTGCCGCCTGCTTCAAACCGCTAACAATACCTGGGCCCACCACACCGTGTGC
ATTCGTAATGTCTGCCCATTCTGCTATTCTGTATACACCCGCAGAGTACTGCAATTTGACTGTATTACCA
ATGTCAGCAAATTTTCTGTCTTCGAAGAGTAAAAAATTGTACTTGGCGGATAATGCCTTTAGCGGCTTAA
CTGTGCCCTCCATGGAAAAATCAGTCAAGATATCCACATGTGTTTTTAGTAAACAAATTTTGGGACCTAA
TGCTTCAACTAACTCCAGTAATTCCTTGGTGGTACGAACATCCAATGAAGCACACAAGTTTGTTTGCTTT
TCGTGCATGATATTAAATAGCTTGGCAGCAACAGGACTAGGATGAGTAGCAGCACGTTCCTTATATGTAG
CTTTCGACATGATTTATCTTCGTTTCCTGCAGGTTTTTGTTCTGTGCAGTTGGGTTAAGAATACTGGGCA
ATTTCATGTTTCTTCAACACTACATATGCGTATATATACCAATCTAAGTCTGTGCTCCTTCCTTCGTTCT
TCCTTCTGTTCGGAGATTACCGAATCAAAAAAATTTCAAGGAAACCGAAATCAAAAAAAAGAATAAAAAA
AAAATGATGAATTGAAAAGGTGGTATGGTGCACTCTCAGTACAATCTGCTCTGATGCCGCATAGTTAAGC
CAGCCCCGACACCCGCCAACACCCGCTGACGCGCCCTGACGGGCTTGTCTGCTCCCGGCATCCGCTTACA
GACAAGCTGTGACCGTCTCCGGGAGCTGCATGTGTCAGAGGTTTTCACCGTCATCACCGAAACGCGCGA
Features (pLannotate 1.2.2; 18 found; start..end, strand, type, name):
    666..737     +  promoter       AmpR promoter: bla
    738..1598    +  CDS            AmpR: β-lactamase; bla; confers resistance to ampicillin, carbenicillin, and related antibiotics
   1769..2357    +  rep_origin     ori: high-copy-number ColE1/pMB1/pBR322/pUC origin of replication
   2540..2632    +  CDS            lacI (fragment): lac repressor; lacI; The lac repressor binds to the lac operator to inhibit transcription in E. coli. This inhibition can be relieved by adding lactose or isopropyl-β-D-thiogalactopyranoside (IPTG).
   2645..2666    +  protein_bind   CAP binding site: CAP binding activates transcription in the presence of cAMP. E. coli catabolite activator protein
   2681..2711    +  promoter       lac promoter: promoter for the E. coli lac operon
   2719..2735    +  protein_bind   lac operator: The lac repressor binds to the lac operator to inhibit transcription in E. coli. This inhibition can be relieved by adding lactose or isopropyl-β-D-thiogalactopyranoside (IPTG). lac repressor encoded by lacI
   2780..2798    +  promoter       T3 promoter: promoter for bacteriophage T3 RNA polymerase
   3679..3714    +  misc_feature   MCS (fragment): pBluescript multiple cloning site
   3715..4428    +  CDS            GFPmut3: GFPmut3 is a basic (constitutively fluorescent) green fluorescent protein published in 1996, derived from Aequorea victoria. It is reported to be a very rapidly-maturing weak dimer.
   4862..4880    -  promoter       T7 promoter: promoter for bacteriophage T7 RNA polymerase
   4888..5043    +  CDS            lacZα (fragment): LacZα fragment of β-galactosidase; lacZ fragment
   5047..5475    +  rep_origin     f1 ori (sequence partly withheld): f1 bacteriophage origin of replication; arrow indicates direction of (+) strand synthesis
   5503..5554    -  misc_feature   bom (fragment): basis of mobility region from pBR322
   5633..6436    -  CDS            URA3: orotidine-5'-phosphate decarboxylase, required for uracil biosynthesis; S. cerevisiae URA3; yeast auxotrophic marker, counterselectable with 5-fluoroorotic acid (5-FOA)
   6437..6652    -  promoter       URA3 promoter: S. cerevisiae URA3
   6660..6709    -  misc_feature   bom (fragment): basis of mobility region from pBR322
   6811..1       -  CDS            rop (fragment) (across the origin): Rop protein, which maintains plasmids at low copy number; rop
