[The description below was written by a language model from this plasmid's Addgene catalogue record and pLannotate feature annotations shown in this document.]
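Description:
pCU-HHT2-GFP is a 6,845 bp expression plasmid for the yeast Candida glabrata. It was derived from the backbone pGRB2.3 by replacing that vector's PGK1 promoter with the C. glabrata HHT2 promoter as a SacI/XbaI fragment. It works as a shuttle vector. In E. coli it is maintained at high copy through a ColE1/pUC-type origin and selected with ampicillin via the bla gene. In yeast, transformants are selected by uracil prototrophy using a URA3 marker, annotated as the S. cerevisiae gene with its own promoter, which can also be counterselected with 5-FOA. The annotation also shows pBluescript-style remnants: an f1 phage origin, lac promoter/operator and lacZα fragments, flanking T3 and T7 promoters, and small bom, rop and lacI fragments that are probably cloning leftovers. No yeast replication or centromere element appears in the feature table, so the record does not state how the plasmid is maintained in C. glabrata.

The payload is yeGFP, a 717 bp synthetic green fluorescent protein gene cloned between EcoRI and SalI sites just downstream of a partial multiple cloning site. The automated annotation identifies it as GFPmut3, a rapidly maturing Aequorea victoria derivative. The HHT2 promoter is not annotated but presumably lies in the unannotated stretch between the T3 promoter and the MCS fragment. No terminator is annotated in the region after the GFP coding sequence. The plasmid belongs to a set of C. glabrata expression vectors. The GFP readout reports HHT2 promoter activity, and the plasmid can also serve as a source of fluorescently labelled cells or as a scaffold for expressing other genes from this promoter.
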