Addgene plasmid #45320: pCU-HHT2-GFP
Depositing lab: Brendan Cormack. Depositing organization: Johns Hopkins University and School of Medicine. Publication: Expression plasmids for use in Candida glabrata. Zordan RE, Ren Y, Pan SJ, Rotondo G, De Las Penas A, Iluore J, Cormack BP. G3 (Bethesda). 2013 Oct 3;3(10):1675-86. doi: 10.1534/g3.113.006908. PubMed 23934995.
Backbone
  Vector backbone: pGRB2.3
  Total vector size (bp): 6845
  Modifications to backbone: Replaced PGK1 promoter in pGRB2.3 with C. glabrata HHT2 promoter (using SacI/XbaI restriction digest)
  Vector type: C. glabrata expression
  Selectable markers: URA3
Growth in bacteria
  Bacterial resistance: Ampicillin, 100 μg/mL
  Growth temperature: 37°C
  Growth strain: DH10B
  Copy number: High Copy
Gene/Insert
  Gene/Insert name: yeGFP (alt name: GFP)
  Species: Synthetic
  Insert size (bp): 717
  Promoter: HHT2
  Cloning method: Restriction Enzyme; 5′ cloning site EcoRI (unknown if destroyed); 3′ cloning site SalI (unknown if destroyed)
  Sequencing primers: 5′ M13R
Terms and licenses: Academic/Nonprofit Terms; Industry Terms: Not Available to Industry
How to cite: pCU-HHT2-GFP was a gift from Brendan Cormack (Addgene plasmid # 45320 ; http://n2t.net/addgene:45320 ; RRID:Addgene_45320)
