>Addgene plasmid #45320 | pCU-HHT2-GFP | addgene partial sequence | sequence record 64718 | URA3-R2
AGATATCCACATGTGTTTTTAGTAAACAAATTTTGGGACCTAATGCTTCAACTAACTCCAGTAATTCCTT
GGTGGTACGAACATCCAATGAAGCACACAAGTTTGTTTGCTTTTCGTGCATGATATTAAATAGCTTGGCA
GCAACAGGACTAGGATGAGTAGCAGCACGTTCCTTATATGTAGCTTTCGACATGATTTATCTTCGTTTCC
TGCAGGTTTTTGTTCTGTGCAGTTGGGTTAAGAATACTGGGCAATTTCATGTTTCTTCAACACTACATAT
GCGTATATATACCAATCTAAGTCTGTGCTCCTTCCTTCGTTCTTCCTTCTGTTCGGAGATTACCGAATCA
AAAAAATTTCAAGGAAACCGAAATCAAAAAAAAGAATAAAAAAAAAATGATGAATTGAAAAGGTGGTATG
GTGCACTCTCAGTACAATCTGCTCTGATGCCGCATAGTTAAGCCAGCCCCGACACCCGCCAACACCCGCT
GACGCGCCCTGACGGGCTTGTCTGCTCCCGGCATCCGCTTACAGACAAGCTGTGACCGTCTCCGGGAGCT
GCATGTGTCAGAGGTTTTCACCGTCATCACCGAAACGCGCGAGACGAAAGGGCCTCGTGATACGCCTATT
TTTATAGGTTAATGTCATGATAATAATGGTTTCTTAGCAGGTTAGACTAACATGCAAAAAGTTTATATTC
ATTTTTGTAGTTATTCTTGTTTTCATTAGGATGATTACACACTGTGGATGTGGATTAATCGATCATTGTT
AATTTAGTGTAGCTACTACCATTTCAAACAAAACGTAAATTCTTGCAGTCGTACTGGATCTGTGAATCTA
TTAGTATATATGAATTAAAGTAGCTTGTACATATTATTCTGTTGAATCATATCGCA
