>Addgene plasmid #45320 | pCU-HHT2-GFP | addgene partial sequence | sequence record 64822 | yGFP-R 5'-GCATCACCTTCACCTTCACC-3'
ACCAAAATTGGGACAACACCAGTGAATAATTCTTCACCTTTAGACATGAATTCCTGCAGCCCGGGGGATC
CACTAGTTCTAGATATGTATGTGTTGTGTTTTGTTGTTGTTTTTTTTAGTTACAGTTTCTGTACAAGTAA
GAAATCTAATCAGGAGATAAAGAAATACATCCTTTAAATACCTTTTTTTCTTCCTCTTTGGCTCTTATCG
TTTGTTGAGCCAGTTAATACCGAGACTGGTTATGGTAGTGTGNGTGGCAGAGGAAATGCCTTTGCACTGC
AGCCAGTTCTGCGTTGTGTCATCTGTTTCTCATCAGGNCCCCCCCCCTTACGCAACGCCTCCTCTCCAGG
CTGTTTTGTGGTCACAGAANCAACGAAACGATTCACAAAAATTTCATCGAAGCGTCCGGCACGTACATGT
GAGAAAGAATGGGAACGGCTTAACTATGGTTATTTGCCCTCGAACCACCTGAGGCGCGCGAAAATCTCGG
TCTACCCACGACGCACGGCACACGACAAACACTAATTTGGAGAATAGTAACTTGCTACGGGTAGACCAGT
TTCTTCGCGCGTTTTTGATGGTTTGAGCTTC
